Addgene plasmid #73058: pQCXIP-F-luc
Purpose: Retroviral expression of firefly luciferase for in vivo imaging
Depositing lab: Michael Grusch. Depositing organization: Medical University of Vienna.
Backbone
  Vector backbone: pQCXIP
  Backbone manufacturer: Clontech
  Backbone size w/o insert (bp): 7200
  Total vector size (bp): 9500
  Vector type: Mammalian Expression, Retroviral
  Selectable markers: Puromycin
Growth in bacteria
  Bacterial resistance: Ampicillin, 100 μg/mL
  Growth temperature: 37°C
  Growth strain: NEB Stable
  Copy number: High Copy
Gene/Insert
  Gene/Insert name: Firefly luciferase
  Species: Photinus pyralis
  Insert size (bp): 2300
  Promoter: CMV
  Cloning method: Restriction Enzyme; 5′ cloning site XhoI (not destroyed); 3′ cloning site HpaI/NaeI (destroyed during cloning)
  Sequencing primers: 5′ LNCX; 3′ pLP-LNCX-rev
Terms and licenses: Academic/Nonprofit Terms; Industry Terms: Not Available to Industry
How to cite: pQCXIP-F-luc was a gift from Michael Grusch (Addgene plasmid # 73058 ; http://n2t.net/addgene:73058 ; RRID:Addgene_73058)
