[The description below was written by a language model from this plasmid's Addgene catalogue record and pLannotate feature annotations shown in this document.]
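Description:
pQCXIP-F-luc is a self-inactivating gammaretroviral expression vector built on the Clontech pQCXIP backbone, designed to deliver firefly luciferase (Photinus pyralis) stably into mammalian cells for in vivo bioluminescence imaging. In bacteria it is maintained through a high-copy ColE1/pUC-type origin and an ampicillin resistance gene (β-lactamase under its own promoter).

The viral genome is transcribed in packaging cells from a hybrid 5′ LTR in which a CMV enhancer/promoter is fused to a truncated Moloney murine sarcoma virus LTR. This is followed by the Ψ packaging signal and a truncated, start-codon-deficient gag segment that extends it, allowing efficient encapsidation of the RNA. The 3′ LTR carries a U3 deletion; after reverse transcription this deletion is copied to the 5′ LTR of the provirus, silencing LTR-driven transcription so that expression depends on the internal promoter. That internal CMV immediate-early enhancer/promoter drives a bicistronic transcript: the luciferase coding sequence (annotated as the enhanced luc+ version), then an EMCV IRES and the puromycin N-acetyltransferase gene. Because both proteins are translated from one mRNA, puromycin selection enriches for transduced cells that also express luciferase. The insert was cloned by restriction digestion, with the 5′ XhoI site retained and the 3′ site destroyed.

An SV40 promoter and several short fragment hits (env, Mos, rop, bom, a β-actin promoter fragment) appear to be backbone remnants or minor homology matches. The annotated depositor sequence is 8,928 nt, somewhat shorter than the approximate 9,500 bp total in the catalogue entry, and the luciferase ORF itself is about 1.65 kb of the listed 2.3 kb insert.
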