Features (pLannotate 1.2.2; 22 found; start..end, strand, type, name):
    309..512     +  promoter       CMV promoter: human cytomegalovirus (CMV) immediate early promoter
    513..688     +  LTR            5' LTR (truncated): truncated long terminal repeat from Moloney murine sarcoma virus
    810..1084    +  misc_feature   MESV Ψ (fragment): packaging signal of murine embryonic stem cell virus
   1151..1567    +  CDS            gag (truncated): truncated Moloney murine leukemia virus (MMLV) gag gene lacking the start codon
   1604..1907    +  enhancer       CMV enhancer: human cytomegalovirus immediate early enhancer
   1908..2111    +  promoter       CMV promoter: human cytomegalovirus (CMV) immediate early promoter
   2354..4006    +  CDS            luciferase: firefly luciferase; luc+; enhanced luc+ version of the luciferase gene
   4038..4058    -  promoter       chicken β-actin promoter (fragment): contains a 21-bp deletion relative to the standard chicken β-actin promoter
   4166..4628    +  misc_feature   IRES: internal ribosome entry site (IRES) of the encephalomyocarditis virus (EMCV)
   4661..5260    +  CDS            PuroR: puromycin N-acetyltransferase; pac from Streptomyces alboniger; confers resistance to puromycin
   5310..5375    +  CDS            dmpM (fragment): DMPM_STRAD - Protein inferred from homology: Swiss-Prot protein existence level 3. From Streptomyces alboniger.
   5388..5459    +  CDS            Mos (fragment): MOS_MOUSE - Experimental evidence at transcript level: Swiss-Prot protein existence level 2. From Mus musculus (Mouse).
   5492..5592    +  CDS            env (fragment): murine leukemia virus gPr80 envelope polyprotein precursor; env; proteolytically cleaved into gp70SU and p15TM subunits
   5634..6059    +  LTR            3' LTR (ΔU3): self-inactivating 3' long terminal repeat (LTR) from Moloney murine leukemia virus
   6128..6168    +  CDS            rop (fragment): Rop protein, which maintains plasmids at low copy number; rop
   6270..6308    +  misc_feature   bom (fragment): basis of mobility region from pBR322
   6325..6654    +  promoter       SV40 promoter: SV40 enhancer and early promoter
   6660..6761    +  misc_feature   bom (fragment): basis of mobility region from pBR322
   6947..7535    -  rep_origin     ori: high-copy-number ColE1/pMB1/pBR322/pUC origin of replication
   7706..8566    -  CDS            AmpR: β-lactamase; bla; confers resistance to ampicillin, carbenicillin, and related antibiotics
   8567..8671    -  promoter       AmpR promoter: bla
   8857..308     +  enhancer       CMV enhancer (across the origin): human cytomegalovirus immediate early enhancer
>Addgene plasmid #73058 | pQCXIP-F-luc | depositor full sequence | sequence record 134128 | pQCXIP-F-luc sequence 8928 bps
TCCGCGTTACATAACTTACGGTAAATGGCCCGCCTGGCTGACCGCCCAACGACCCCCGCCCATTGACGTC
AATAATGACGTATGTTCCCATAGTAACGCCAATAGGGACTTTCCATTGACGTCAATGGGTGGAGTATTTA
CGGTAAACTGCCCACTTGGCAGTACATCAAGTGTATCATATGCCAAGTACGCCCCCTATTGACGTCAATG
ACGGTAAATGGCCCGCCTGGCATTATGCCCAGTACATGACCTTATGGGACTTTCCTACTTGGCAGTACAT
CTACGTATTAGTCATCGCTATTACCATGGTGATGCGGTTTTGGCAGTACATCAATGGGCGTGGATAGCGG
TTTGACTCACGGGGATTTCCAAGTCTCCACCCCATTGACGTCAATGGGAGTTTGTTTTGGCACCAAAATC
AACGGGACTTTCCAAAATGTCGTAACAACTCCGCCCCATTGACGCAAATGGGCGGTAGGCGTGTACGGTG
GGAGGTCTATATAAGCAGAGCTCAATAAAAGAGCCCACAACCCCTCACTCGGCGCGCCAGTCTTCCGATA
GACTGCGTCGCCCGGGTACCCGTATTCCCAATAAAGCCTCTTGCTGTTTGCATCCGAATCGTGGTCTCGC
TGTTCCTTGGGAGGGTCTCCTCTGAGTGATTGACTACCCACGACGGGGGTCTTTCATTTGGGGGCTCGTC
CGGGATTTGGAGACCCCTGCCCAGGGACCACCGACCCACCACCGGGAGGTAAGCTGGCCAGCAACTTATC
TGTGTCTGTCCGATTGTCTAGTGTCTATGTTTGATGTTATGCGCCTGCGTCTGTACTAGTTAGCTAACTA
GCTCTGTATCTGGCGGACCCGTGGTGGAACTGACGAGTTCTGAACACCCGGCCGCAACCCTGGGAGACGT
CCCAGGGACTTTGGGGGCCGTTTTTGTGGCCCGACCTGAGGAAGGGAGTCGATGTGGAATCCGACCCCGT
CAGGATATGTGGTTCTGGTAGGAGACGAGAACCTAAAACAGTTCCCGCCTCCGTCTGAATTTTTGCTTTC
GGTTTGGAACCGAAGCCGCGCGTCTTGTCTGCTGCAGCGCTGCAGCATCGTTCTGTGTTGTCTCTGTCTG
ACTGTGTTTCTGTATTTGTCTGAAAATTAGGGCCAGACTGTTACCACTCCCTTAAGTTTGACCTTAGGTC
ACTGGAAAGATGTCGAGCGGATCGCTCACAACCAGTCGGTAGATGTCAAGAAGAGACGTTGGGTTACCTT
CTGCTCTGCAGAATGGCCAACCTTTAACGTCGGATGGCCGCGAGACGGCACCTTTAACCGAGACCTCATC
ACCCAGGTTAAGATCAAGGTCTTTTCACCTGGCCCGCATGGACACCCAGACCAGGTCCCCTACATCGTGA
CCTGGGAAGCCTTGGCTTTTGACCCCCCTCCCTGGGTCAAGCCCTTTGTACACCCTAAGCCTCCGCCTCC
TCTTCCTCCATCCGCCCCGTCTCTCCCCCTTGAACCTCCTCGTTCGACCCCGCCTCGATCCTCCCTTTAT
CCAGCCCTCACTCCTTCTCTAGGCGCCGGAATTGAAGATCTGGGGGATCGATCCTCTAGAGTCCGTTACA
TAACTTACGGTAAATGGCCCGCCTGGCTGACCGCCCAACGACCCCCGCCCATTGACGTCAATAATGACGT
ATGTTCCCATAGTAACGCCAATAGGGACTTTCCATTGACGTCAATGGGTGGAGTATTTACGGTAAACTGC
CCACTTGGCAGTACATCAAGTGTATCATATGCCAAGTACGCCCCCTATTGACGTCAATGACGGTAAATGG
CCCGCCTGGCATTATGCCCAGTACATGACCTTATGGGACTTTCCTACTTGGCAGTACATCTACGTATTAG
TCATCGCTATTACCATGGTGATGCGGTTTTGGCAGTACATCAATGGGCGTGGATAGCGGTTTGACTCACG
GGGATTTCCAAGTCTCCACCCCATTGACGTCAATGGGAGTTTGTTTTGGCACCAAAATCAACGGGACTTT
CCAAAATGTCGTAACAACTCCGCCCCATTGACGCAAATGGGCGGTAGGCGTGTACGGTGGGAGGTCTATA
TAAGCAGAGCTCGTTTAGTGAACCGTCAGATCGCCTGGAGACGCCATCCACGCTGTTTTGACCTCCATAG
AAGACACCGGGACCGATCCAGCCTCCGCGGCCGGGAACGGTGCATTGGAACGGACCTGCAGGAATTGATC
CGCGGCCGCACCGGTAGGCCTCGTACGCTTAATTAACGGATCCGGGGTTTAAACCCCCTCGAGATCTGCG
ATCTAAGTAAGCTTGGCATTCCGGTACTGTTGGTAAAGCCACCATGGAAGACGCCAAAAACATAAAGAAA
GGCCCGGCGCCATTCTATCCGCTGGAAGATGGAACCGCTGGAGAGCAACTGCATAAGGCTATGAAGAGAT
ACGCCCTGGTTCCTGGAACAATTGCTTTTACAGATGCACATATCGAGGTGGACATCACTTACGCTGAGTA
CTTCGAAATGTCCGTTCGGTTGGCAGAAGCTATGAAACGATATGGGCTGAATACAAATCACAGAATCGTC
GTATGCAGTGAAAACTCTCTTCAATTCTTTATGCCGGTGTTGGGCGCGTTATTTATCGGAGTTGCAGTTG
CGCCCGCGAACGACATTTATAATGAACGTGAATTGCTCAACAGTATGGGCATTTCGCAGCCTACCGTGGT
GTTCGTTTCCAAAAAGGGGTTGCAAAAAATTTTGAACGTGCAAAAAAAGCTCCCAATCATCCAAAAAATT
ATTATCATGGATTCTAAAACGGATTACCAGGGATTTCAGTCGATGTACACGTTCGTCACATCTCATCTAC
CTCCCGGTTTTAATGAATACGATTTTGTGCCAGAGTCCTTCGATAGGGACAAGACAATTGCACTGATCAT
GAACTCCTCTGGATCTACTGGTCTGCCTAAAGGTGTCGCTCTGCCTCATAGAACTGCCTGCGTGAGATTC
TCGCATGCCAGAGATCCTATTTTTGGCAATCAAATCATTCCGGATACTGCGATTTTAAGTGTTGTTCCAT
TCCATCACGGTTTTGGAATGTTTACTACACTCGGATATTTGATATGTGGATTTCGAGTCGTCTTAATGTA
TAGATTTGAAGAAGAGCTGTTTCTGAGGAGCCTTCAGGATTACAAGATTCAAAGTGCGCTGCTGGTGCCA
ACCCTATTCTCCTTCTTCGCCAAAAGCACTCTGATTGACAAATACGATTTATCTAATTTACACGAAATTG
CTTCTGGTGGCGCTCCCCTCTCTAAGGAAGTCGGGGAAGCGGTTGCCAAGAGGTTCCATCTGCCAGGTAT
CAGGCAAGGATATGGGCTCACTGAGACTACATCAGCTATTCTGATTACACCCGAGGGGGATGATAAACCG
GGCGCGGTCGGTAAAGTTGTTCCATTTTTTGAAGCGAAGGTTGTGGATCTGGATACCGGGAAAACGCTGG
GCGTTAATCAAAGAGGCGAACTGTGTGTGAGAGGTCCTATGATTATGTCCGGTTATGTAAACAATCCGGA
AGCGACCAACGCCTTGATTGACAAGGATGGATGGCTACATTCTGGAGACATAGCTTACTGGGACGAAGAC
GAACACTTCTTCATCGTTGACCGCCTGAAGTCTCTGATTAAGTACAAAGGCTATCAGGTGGCTCCCGCTG
AATTGGAATCCATCTTGCTCCAACACCCCAACATCTTCGACGCAGGTGTCGCAGGTCTTCCCGACGATGA
CGCCGGTGAACTTCCCGCCGCCGTTGTTGTTTTGGAGCACGGAAAGACGATGACGGAAAAAGAGATCGTG
GATTACGTCGCCAGTCAAGTAACAACCGCGAAAAAGTTGCGCGGAGGAGTTGTGTTTGTGGACGAAGTAC
CGAAAGGTCTTACCGGAAAACTCGACGCAAGAAAAATCAGAGAGATCCTCATAAAGGCCAAGAAGGGCGG
AAAGATCGCCGTGTAATTCTAGAGTCGGGGCGGCCAACAAAGAATTCCGCCCCCCCCCCCCCCCCCCCTC
TCCCTCCCCCCCCCCTAACGTTACTGGCCGAAGCCGCTTGGAATAAGGCCGGTGTGCGTTTGTCTATATG
TTATTTTCCACCATATTGCCGTCTTTTGGCAATGTGAGGGCCCGGAAACCTGGCCCTGTCTTCTTGACGA
GCATTCCTAGGGGTCTTTCCCCTCTCGCCAAAGGAATGCAAGGTCTGTTGAATGTCGTGAAGGAAGCAGT
TCCTCTGGAAGCTTCTTGAAGACAAACAACGTCTGTAGCGACCCTTTGCAGGCAGCGGAACCCCCCACCT
GGCGACAGGTGCCTCTGCGGCCAAAAGCCACGTGTATAAGATACACCTGCAAAGGCGGCACAACCCCAGT
GCCACGTTGTGAGTTGGATAGTTGTGGAAAGAGTCAAATGGCTCTCCTCAAGCGTATTCAACAAGGGGCT
GAAGGATGCCCAGAAGGTACCCCATTGTATGGGATCTGATCTGGGGCCTCGGTGCACATGCTTTACATGT
GTTTAGTCGAGGTTAAAAAAACGTCTAGGCCCCCCGAACCACGGGGACGTGGTTTTCCTTTGAAAAACAC
GATGATAAGCTTGCCACAACCCACAAGGAGACGACCTTCCATGACCGAGTACAAGCCCACGGTGCGCCTC
GCCACCCGCGACGACGTCCCCCGGGCCGTACGCACCCTCGCCGCCGCGTTCGCCGACTACCCCGCCACGC
GCCACACCGTCGACCCGGACCGCCACATCGAGCGGGTCACCGAGCTGCAAGAACTCTTCCTCACGCGCGT
CGGGCTCGACATCGGCAAGGTGTGGGTCGCGGACGACGGCGCCGCGGTGGCGGTCTGGACCACGCCGGAG
AGCGTCGAAGCGGGGGCGGTGTTCGCCGAGATCGGCCCGCGCATGGCCGAGTTGAGCGGTTCCCGGCTGG
CCGCGCAGCAACAGATGGAAGGCCTCCTGGCGCCGCACCGGCCCAAGGAGCCCGCGTGGTTCCTGGCCAC
CGTCGGCGTCTCGCCCGACCACCAGGGCAAGGGTCTGGGCAGCGCCGTCGTGCTCCCCGGAGTGGAGGCG
GCCGAGCGCGCCGGGGTGCCCGCCTTCCTGGAGACCTCCGCGCCCCGCAACCTCCCCTTCTACGAGCGGC
TCGGCTTCACCGTCACCGCCGACGTCGAGGTGCCCGAAGGACCGCGCACCTGGTGCATGACCCGCAAGCC
CGGTGCCTGACGCCCGCCCCACGACCCGCAGCGCCCGACCGAAAGGAGCGCACGACCCCATGGCTCCGAC
CGAAGCCACCCGGGGCGGCCCCGCCGACCCCGCACCCGCCCCCGAGGCCCACCGACTCTAGTCGAGGGCT
GCAGCGCTGCAGAGGCCGAGTGCAGAACTGCTCCAAAGGGACCTCAAGGCTTTCCGAGGGACACTAGGCT
GACTCCATCGAGCCAGTGTAGAGATAAGCTTATCGATTAGTCCAATTTGTTAAAGACAGGATATCAGTGG
TCCAGGCTCTAGTTTTGACTCAACAATATCACCAGCTGAAGCCTATAGAGTACGAGCCATAGATAAAATA
AAAGATTTTATTTAGTCTCCAGAAAAAGGGGGGAATGAAAGACCCCACCTGTAGGTTTGGCAAGCTAGCT
TAAGTAACGCCATTTTGCAAGGCATGGAAAAATACATAACTGAGAATAGAGAAGTTCAGATCAAGGTCAG
GAACAGATGGAACAGGGTCGACCCTAGAGAACCATCAGATGTTTCCAGGGTGCCCCAAGGACCTGAAATG
ACCCTGTGCCTTATTTGAACTAACCAATCAGTTCGCTTCTCGCTTCTGTTCGCGCGCTTCTGCTCCCCGA
GCTCAATAAAAGAGCCCACAACCCCTCACTCGGGGCGCCAGTCCTCCGATTGACTGAGTCGCCCGGGTAC
CCGTGTATCCAATAAACCCTCTTGCAGTTGCATCCGACTTGTGGTCTCGCTGTTCCTTGGGAGGGTCTCC
TCTGAGTGATTGACTACCCGTCAGCGGGGGTCTTTCATTTGGGGGCTCGTCCGGGATCGGGAGACCCCTG
CCCAGGGACCACCGACCCACCACCGGGAGGTAAGCTGGCTGCCTCGCGCGTTTCGGTGATGACGGTGAAA
ACCTCTGACACATGCAGCTCCCGGAGACGGTCACAGCTTGTCTGTAAGCGGATGCCGGGAGCAGACAAGC
CCGTCAGGGCGCGTCAGCGGGTGTTGGCGGGTGTCGGGGCGCAGCCATGACCCAGTCACGTAGCGATAGC
GGAGTGTAGATCCGGCTGTGGAATGTGTGTCAGTTAGGGTGTGGAAAGTCCCCAGGCTCCCCAGCAGGCA
GAAGTATGCAAAGCATGCATCTCAATTAGTCAGCAACCAGGTGTGGAAAGTCCCCAGGCTCCCCAGCAGG
CAGAAGTATGCAAAGCATGCATCTCAATTAGTCAGCAACCATAGTCCCGCCCCTAACTCCGCCCATCCCG
CCCCTAACTCCGCCCAGTTCCGCCCATTCTCCGCCCCATGGCTGACTAATTTTTTTTATTTATGCAGAGG
CCGAGGCCGCCTCGGCCTCTGAGCTATTCCAGAAGTAGTGAGGAGGCTTTTTTGGAGGCCTAGGCTTTTG
CAAAAAGCTTACTGGCTTAACTATGCGGCATCAGAGCAGATTGTACTGAGAGTGCACCATATGCGGTGTG
AAATACCGCACAGATGCGTAAGGAGAAAATACCGCATCAGGCGCTCTTCCGCTTCCTCGCTCACTGACTC
GCTGCGCTCGGTCGTTCGGCTGCGGCGAGCGGTATCAGCTCACTCAAAGGCGGTAATACGGTTATCCACA
GAATCAGGGGATAACGCAGGAAAGAACATGTGAGCAAAAGGCCAGCAAAAGGCCAGGAACCGTAAAAAGG
CCGCGTTGCTGGCGTTTTTCCATAGGCTCCGCCCCCCTGACGAGCATCACAAAAATCGACGCTCAAGTCA
GAGGTGGCGAAACCCGACAGGACTATAAAGATACCAGGCGTTTCCCCCTGGAAGCTCCCTCGTGCGCTCT
CCTGTTCCGACCCTGCCGCTTACCGGATACCTGTCCGCCTTTCTCCCTTCGGGAAGCGTGGCGCTTTCTC
ATAGCTCACGCTGTAGGTATCTCAGTTCGGTGTAGGTCGTTCGCTCCAAGCTGGGCTGTGTGCACGAACC
CCCCGTTCAGCCCGACCGCTGCGCCTTATCCGGTAACTATCGTCTTGAGTCCAACCCGGTAAGACACGAC
TTATCGCCACTGGCAGCAGCCACTGGTAACAGGATTAGCAGAGCGAGGTATGTAGGCGGTGCTACAGAGT
TCTTGAAGTGGTGGCCTAACTACGGCTACACTAGAAGGACAGTATTTGGTATCTGCGCTCTGCTGAAGCC
AGTTACCTTCGGAAAAAGAGTTGGTAGCTCTTGATCCGGCAAACAAACCACCGCTGGTAGCGGTGGTTTT
TTTGTTTGCAAGCAGCAGATTACGCGCAGAAAAAAAGGATCTCAAGAAGATCCTTTGATCTTTTCTACGG
GGTCTGACGCTCAGTGGAACGAAAACTCACGTTAAGGGATTTTGGTCATGAGATTATCAAAAAGGATCTT
CACCTAGATCCTTTTAAATTAAAAATGAAGTTTTAAATCAATCTAAAGTATATATGAGTAAACTTGGTCT
GACAGTTACCAATGCTTAATCAGTGAGGCACCTATCTCAGCGATCTGTCTATTTCGTTCATCCATAGTTG
CCTGACTCCCCGTCGTGTAGATAACTACGATACGGGAGGGCTTACCATCTGGCCCCAGTGCTGCAATGAT
ACCGCGAGACCCACGCTCACCGGCTCCAGATTTATCAGCAATAAACCAGCCAGCCGGAAGGGCCGAGCGC
AGAAGTGGTCCTGCAACTTTATCCGCCTCCATCCAGTCTATTAATTGTTGCCGGGAAGCTAGAGTAAGTA
GTTCGCCAGTTAATAGTTTGCGCAACGTTGTTGCCATTGCTGCAGGCATCGTGGTGTCACGCTCGTCGTT
TGGTATGGCTTCATTCAGCTCCGGTTCCCAACGATCAAGGCGAGTTACATGATCCCCCATGTTGTGCAAA
AAAGCGGTTAGCTCCTTCGGTCCTCCGATCGTTGTCAGAAGTAAGTTGGCCGCAGTGTTATCACTCATGG
TTATGGCAGCACTGCATAATTCTCTTACTGTCATGCCATCCGTAAGATGCTTTTCTGTGACTGGTGAGTA
CTCAACCAAGTCATTCTGAGAATAGTGTATGCGGCGACCGAGTTGCTCTTGCCCGGCGTCAACACGGGAT
AATACCGCGCCACATAGCAGAACTTTAAAAGTGCTCATCATTGGAAAACGTTCTTCGGGGCGAAAACTCT
CAAGGATCTTACCGCTGTTGAGATCCAGTTCGATGTAACCCACTCGTGCACCCAACTGATCTTCAGCATC
TTTTACTTTCACCAGCGTTTCTGGGTGAGCAAAAACAGGAAGGCAAAATGCCGCAAAAAAGGGAATAAGG
GCGACACGGAAATGTTGAATACTCATACTCTTCCTTTTTCAATATTATTGAAGCATTTATCAGGGTTATT
GTCTCATGAGCGGATACATATTTGAATGTATTTAGAAAAATAAACAAATAGGGGTTCCGCGCACATTTCC
CCGAAAAGTGCCACCTGACGTCTAAGAAACCATTATTATCATGACATTAACCTATAAAAATAGGCGTATC
ACGAGGCCCTTTCGTCTTCAAGAATTAGCTTGGCCATTGCATACGTTGTATCCATATCATAATATGTACA
TTTATATTGGCTCATGTCCAACATTACCGCCATGTTGACATTGATTATTGACTAGTTATTAATAGTAATC
AATTACGGGGTCATTAGTTCATAGCCCATATATGGAGT
