>Addgene plasmid #73058 | pQCXIP-F-luc | addgene partial sequence | sequence record 136250 | LNCX 5'-AGCTCGTTTAGTGAACCGTCAGATC-3'
AGACACCGGGACCGATCCAGCCTCCGCGGCCGGGAACGGTGCATTGGAACGGACCTGCAGGAATTGATCC
GCGGCCGCACCGGTAGGCCTCGTACGCTTAATTAACGGATCCGGGGTTTAAACCCCCTCGAGATCTGCGA
TCTAAGTAAGCTTGGCATTCCGGTACTGTTGGTAAAGCCACCATGGAAGACGCCAAAAACATAAAGAAAG
GCCCGGCGCCATTCTATCCGCTGGAAGATGGAACCGCTGGAGAGCAACTGCATAAGGCTATGAAGAGATA
CGCCCTGGTTCCTGGAACAATTGCTTTTACAGATGCACATATCGAGGTGGACATCACTTACGCTGAGTAC
TTCGAAATGTCCGTTCGGTTGGCAGAAGCTATGAAACGATATGGGCTGAATACAAATCACAGAATCGTCG
TATGCAGTGAAAACTCTCTTCAATTCTTTATGCCGGTGTTGGGCGCGTTATTTATCGGAGTTGCAGTTGC
GCCCGCGAACGACATTTATAATGAACGTGAATTGCTCAACAGTATGGGCATTTCGCAGCCTACCGTGGTG
TTCGTTTCCAAAAAGGGGTTGCAAAAAATTTTGAACGTGCAAAAAAAGCTCCCAATCATCCAAAAAATTA
TTATCATGGATTCTAAAACGGATTACCAGGGATTTCAGTCGATGTACACGTTCGTCACATCTCATCTACC
TCCCGGTTTTAATGAATACGATTTTGTGCCAGAGTCCTTCGATAGGGACAAGACAATTGCACTGATCATG
AACTCCTCTGGATCTACTGGTCTGCCTAAAGGTGTCGCTCTGCCTCATAGAACTGCCTGCGTGAGATTCT
CGCATGCCAGAGATCCTATTTTTGGCA
